Addgene plasmid #47992: pICH41246
Purpose: (Empty Backbone)
Depositing lab: Sylvestre Marillonnet. Depositing organization: Leibniz Institute of Plant Biochemistry (IPB). Publication: A modular cloning system for standardized assembly of multigene constructs. Weber E, Engler C, Gruetzner R, Werner S, Marillonnet S. PLoS One. 2011 Feb 18;6(2):e16765. doi: 10.1371/journal.pone.0016765. PubMed 21364738.
Backbone
  Vector backbone: pUC19-derived
  Backbone manufacturer: self-made
  Backbone size (bp): 2247
  Vector type: Unspecified
  Selectable markers: LacZ alpha
Growth in bacteria
  Bacterial resistance: Spectinomycin, 50 μg/mL
  Growth temperature: 37°C
  Growth strain: DH10B
  Copy number: High Copy
Gene/Insert
  Gene/Insert name: None
Terms and licenses: Academic/Nonprofit Terms; Industry Terms: Not Available to Industry
Depositor comments: level 0 cloning vector
How to cite: pICH41246 was a gift from Sylvestre Marillonnet (Addgene plasmid # 47992 ; http://n2t.net/addgene:47992 ; RRID:Addgene_47992)
