[The description below was written by a language model from this plasmid's Addgene catalogue record and pLannotate feature annotations shown in this document.]
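Description:
pICH41246 is an empty level 0 cloning vector from a modular cloning (MoClo) system for standardized assembly of multigene constructs. It is a self-made, pUC19-derived bacterial plasmid. The catalogue gives a backbone size of 2,247 bp, and the full depositor sequence is 2,845 nt. It carries no insert; it is meant to receive a basic part for later hierarchical assembly. The record does not state which class of part or which fusion sites this particular level 0 vector accepts, and the type IIS restriction sites normally used in such systems are not annotated in the feature table.

The plasmid replicates in E. coli from the high-copy ColE1/pUC origin. Selection is with spectinomycin, through an aadA aminoglycoside adenylyltransferase gene that also confers streptomycin resistance. An AmpR (bla) promoter lies upstream of aadA and apparently drives its expression. Short fragments of an integrase gene and a gentamicin acetyltransferase gene flank this region. These are probably non-functional remnants of the integron context from which the aadA cassette was taken, and a partial bom region from pBR322 is a similar leftover.

The other functional module is a lacZα screening cassette. It consists of a CAP binding site, lac promoter and lac operator, followed by the pUC18/19 multiple cloning site and a lacZα fragment, with a residual piece of lacI upstream. In an α-complementing host this cassette allows blue/white screening. In vectors of this type, replacing the lacZα segment with the incoming part gives white colonies, which separates recombinants from the blue colonies of the parental vector. Spectinomycin resistance also allows counter-selection against vectors from other assembly levels, which typically carry different markers.
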