Features (pLannotate 1.2.2; 12 found; start..end, strand, type, name):
    110..214     +  promoter       AmpR promoter: bla
    205..285     -  CDS            int (fragment): INT2_ECOLX - Protein inferred from homology: Swiss-Prot protein existence level 3. Putative integrase believed to be involved in the insertion of antibiotic resistance genes into plasmids and transposons. From Escherichia coli.
    371..427     +  CDS            GmR (fragment): gentamycin acetyltransferase; aacC1; confers resistance to gentamycin
    434..1222    +  CDS            aadA: S3AD_ECOLX - Experimental evidence at protein level: Swiss-Prot protein existence level 1. Mediates bacterial resistance to the antibiotics streptomycin and spectinomycin. From Escherichia coli.
   1396..1984    +  rep_origin     ori: high-copy-number ColE1/pMB1/pBR322/pUC origin of replication
   2167..2283    +  CDS            lacI (fragment): LACI_ECOLI - Experimental evidence at protein level: Swiss-Prot protein existence level 1. Repressor of the lactose operon. Binds allolactose as an inducer. From Escherichia coli (strain K12).
   2299..2320    +  protein_bind   CAP binding site: CAP binding activates transcription in the presence of cAMP. E. coli catabolite activator protein
   2335..2365    +  promoter       lac promoter: promoter for the E. coli lac operon
   2373..2389    +  protein_bind   lac operator: The lac repressor binds to the lac operator to inhibit transcription in E. coli. This inhibition can be relieved by adding lactose or isopropyl-β-D-thiogalactopyranoside (IPTG). lac repressor encoded by lacI
   2426..2482    -  misc_feature   MCS: pUC18/19 multiple cloning site
   2479..2636    +  CDS            lacZα (fragment): LacZα fragment of β-galactosidase; lacZ fragment
   2642..2741    -  misc_feature   bom (fragment): basis of mobility region from pBR322
>Addgene plasmid #47992 | pICH41246 | depositor full sequence | sequence record 68992 | Full Sequence
GTGGCTCTTCAGTGGACGAAAGGGCCTCGTGATACGCCTATTTTTATAGGTTAATGTCATGATAATAATG
GTTTCTTAGACGTCAGGTGGCACTTTTCGGGGAAATGTGCGCGGAACCCCTATTTGTTTATTTTTCTAAA
TACATTCAAATATGTATCCGCTCATGAGACAATAACCCTGATAAATGCTTCAATAATATTGAAAAAGGAA
GAGTATGCGCTCACGCAACTGGTCCAGAACCTTGACCGAACGCAGCGGTGGTAACGGCGCAGTGGCGGTT
TTCATGGCTTGTTATGACTGTTTTTTTGGGGTACAGTCTATGCCTCGGGCATCCAAGCAGCAAGCGCGTT
ACGCCGTGGGTCGATGTTTGATGTTATGGAGCAGCAACGATGTTACGCAGCAGGGCAGTCGCCCTAAAAC
AAAGTTAAACATCATGAGGGAAGCGGTGATCGCCGAAGTATCGACTCAACTATCAGAGGTAGTTGGCGTC
ATCGAGCGCCATCTCGAACCGACGTTGCTGGCCGTACATTTGTACGGCTCCGCAGTGGATGGCGGCCTGA
AGCCACACAGCGATATTGATTTGCTGGTTACGGTGACCGTAAGGCTTGATGAAACAACGCGGCGAGCTTT
GATCAACGACCTTTTGGAAACTTCGGCTTCCCCTGGAGAGAGCGAGATTCTCCGCGCTGTAGAAGTCACC
ATTGTTGTGCACGACGACATCATTCCGTGGCGTTATCCAGCTAAGCGCGAACTGCAATTTGGAGAATGGC
AGCGCAATGACATTCTTGCAGGTATCTTCGAGCCAGCCACGATCGACATTGATCTGGCTATCTTGCTGAC
AAAAGCAAGAGAACATAGCGTTGCCTTGGTAGGTCCAGCGGCGGAGGAACTCTTTGATCCGGTTCCTGAA
CAGGATCTATTTGAGGCGCTAAATGAAACCTTAACGCTATGGAACTCGCCGCCCGACTGGGCTGGCGATG
AGCGAAATGTAGTGCTTACGTTGTCCCGCATTTGGTACAGCGCAGTAACCGGCAAAATCGCGCCGAAGGA
TGTCGCTGCCGACTGGGCAATGGAGCGCCTGCCGGCCCAGTATCAGCCCGTCATACTTGAAGCTAGACAG
GCTTATCTTGGACAAGAAGAAGATCGCTTGGCCTCGCGCGCAGATCAGTTGGAAGAATTTGTCCATTACG
TAAAAGGCGAGATCACCAAGGTAGTCGGCAAATAACTGTCAGACCAAGTTTACTCATATATACTTTAGAT
TGATTTAAAACTTCATTTTTAATTTAAAAGGATCTAGGTGAAGATCCTTTTTGATAATCTCATGACCAAA
ATCCCTTAACGTGAGTTTTCGTTCCACTGAGCGTCAGACCCCGTAGAAAAGATCAAAGGATCTTCTTGAG
ATCCTTTTTTTCTGCGCGTAATCTGCTGCTTGCAAACAAAAAAACCACCGCTACCAGCGGTGGTTTGTTT
GCCGGATCAAGAGCTACCAACTCTTTTTCCGAAGGTAACTGGCTTCAGCAGAGCGCAGATACCAAATACT
GTCCTTCTAGTGTAGCCGTAGTTAGGCCACCACTTCAAGAACTCTGTAGCACCGCCTACATACCTCGCTC
TGCTAATCCTGTTACCAGTGGCTGCTGCCAGTGGCGATAAGTCGTGTCTTACCGGGTTGGACTCAAGACG
ATAGTTACCGGATAAGGCGCAGCGGTCGGGCTGAACGGGGGGTTCGTGCACACAGCCCAGCTTGGAGCGA
ACGACCTACACCGAACTGAGATACCTACAGCGTGAGCTATGAGAAAGCGCCACGCTTCCCGAAGGGAGAA
AGGCGGACAGGTATCCGGTAAGCGGCAGGGTCGGAACAGGAGAGCGCACGAGGGAGCTTCCAGGGGGAAA
CGCCTGGTATCTTTATAGTCCTGTCGGGTTTCGCCACCTCTGACTTGAGCGTCGATTTTTGTGATGCTCG
TCAGGGGGGCGGAGCCTATGGAAAAACGCCAGCAACGCGGCCTTTTTACGGTTCCTGGCCTTTTGCTGGC
CTTTTGCTCACATGTTCTTTCCTGCGTTATCCCCTGATTCTGTGGATAACCGTATTACCGCCTTTGAGTG
AGCTGATACCGCTCGCCGCAGCCGAACGACCGAGCGCAGCGAGTCAGTGAGCGAGGAAGCGGAAGAGCGC
CCAATACGCAAACCGCCTCTCCCCGCGCGTTGGCCGATTCATTAATCACTCTGTGGTCTCATACTTTGTC
TTCGCAGCTGGCACGACAGGTTTCCCGACTGGAAAGCGGGCAGTGAGCGCAACGCAATTAATGTGAGTTA
GCTCACTCATTAGGCACCCCAGGCTTTACACTTTATGCTTCCGGCTCGTATGTTGTGTGGAATTGTGAGC
GGATAACAATTTCACACAGGAAACAGCTATGACCATGATTACGCCAAGCTTGCATGCCTGCAGGTCGACT
CTAGAGGATCCCCGGGTACCGAGCTCGAATTCACTGGCCGTCGTTTTACAACGTCGTGACTGGGAAAACC
CTGGCGTTACCCAACTTAATCGCCTTGCAGCACATCCCCCTTTCGCCAGCTGGCGTAATAGCGAAGAGGC
CCGCACCGATCGCCCTTCCCAACAGTTGCGCAGCCTGAATGGCGAATGGCGCCTGATGCGGTATTTTCTC
CTTACGCATCTGTGCGGTATTTCACACCGCATATGGTGCACTCTCAGTACAATCTGCTCTGATGCCGCAT
AGTTAAGCCAGCCCCGACACCCGCCAACACCCGCTGACGCGCCCTGACGGGCTTGTCTGCTCCCGGCATC
CGCTTACAGACAAGCTGTGACGAAGACAAAATGTGAGACCACGAA
