>Addgene plasmid #47992 | pICH41246 | addgene partial sequence | sequence record 74217 | MoCloF 5'-agcgaggaagcggaagagcg-3'
AACCGCCTCTCCCCGCGCGTTGGCCGATTCATTAATCACTCTGTGGTCTCATACTTTGTCTTCGCAGCTG
GCACGACAGGTTTCCCGACTGGAAAGCGGGCAGTGAGCGCAACGCAATTAATGTGAGTTAGCTCACTCAT
TAGGCACCCCAGGCTTTACACTTTATGCTTCCGGCTCGTATGTTGTGTGGAATTGTGAGCGGATAACAAT
TTCACACAGGAAACAGCTATGACCATGATTACGCCAAGCTTGCATGCCTGCAGGTCGACTCTAGAGGATC
CCCGGGTACCGAGCTCGAATTCACTGGCCGTCGTTTTACAACGTCGTGACTGGGAAAACCCTGGCGTTAC
CCAACTTAATCGCCTTGCAGCACATCCCCCTTTCGCCAGCTGGCGTAATAGCGAAGAGGCCCGCACCGAT
CGCCCTTCCCAACAGTTGCGCAGCCTGAATGGCGAATGGCGCCTGATGCGGTATTTTCTCCTTACGCATC
TGTGCGGTATTTCACACCGCATATGGTGCACTCTCAGTACAATCTGCTCTGATGCCGCATAGTTAAGCCA
GCCCCGACACCCGCCAACACCCGCTGACGCGCCCTGACGGGCTTGTCTGCTCCCGGCATCCGCTTACAGA
CAAGCTGTGACGAAGACAAAATGTGAGACCACGAAGTGGCTCTTCAGTGGACGAAAGGGCCTCGTGATAC
GCCTATTTTTATAGGTTAATGTCATGATAATAATGGTTTCTTAGACGTCAGGTGGCACTTTTCGGGGAAA
TGTGCGCGGAACCCCTATTTGTTTATTTTTCTAAATACATTCAAATATGTATCCGCTCATGAGACAATAA
CCCTGATAAATGCTTCAATAATATTGAAAAAGGAAGAGTATGCGCTCACGCAACTGGTCCAGAACCTTGA
CCGAACGCAGCGGTGGTAACGGCGCAGTGGCGGTTTTCATGGCTTGTTATGACTGTTTTTTT
