>Addgene plasmid #47992 | pICH41246 | addgene partial sequence | sequence record 74218 | MoClo-R
TAGGCGTATCACGAGGCCCTTTCGTCCACTGAAGAGCCACTTCGTGGTCTCACATTTTGTCTTCGTCACA
GCTTGTCTGTAAGCGGATGCCGGGAGCAGACAAGCCCGTCAGGGCGCGTCAGCGGGTGTTGGCGGGTGTC
GGGGCTGGCTTAACTATGCGGCATCAGAGCAGATTGTACTGAGAGTGCACCATATGCGGTGTGAAATACC
GCACAGATGCGTAAGGAGAAAATACCGCATCAGGCGCCATTCGCCATTCAGGCTGCGCAACTGTTGGGAA
GGGCGATCGGTGCGGGCCTCTTCGCTATTACGCCAGCTGGCGAAAGGGGGATGTGCTGCAAGGCGATTAA
GTTGGGTAACGCCAGGGTTTTCCCAGTCACGACGTTGTAAAACGACGGCCAGTGAATTCGAGCTCGGTAC
CCGGGGATCCTCTAGAGTCGACCTGCAGGCATGCAAGCTTGGCGTAATCATGGTCATAGCTGTTTCCTGT
GTGAAATTGTTATCCGCTCACAATTCCACACAACATACGAGCCGGAAGCATAAAGTGTAAAGCCTGGGGT
GCCTAATGAGTGAGCTAACTCACATTAATTGCGTTGCGCTCACTGCCCGCTTTCCAGTCGGGAAACCTGT
CGTGCCAGCTGCGAAGACAAAGTATGAGACCACAGAGTGATTAATGAATCGGCCAACGCGCGGGGAGAGG
CGGTTTGCGTATTGGGCGCTCTTCCGCTTCCTCGCTCACTGACTCGCTGCGCTCGGTCGTTCGGCTGCGG
CGAGCGGTATCAGCTCACTCAAAGGCGGTAATACGGTTATCCACAGAATCAGGGGATAACGCAGGAAAGA
ACATGTGAGCAAAAGGCCAGCAAAAGGCCAGGAACCGTAAAAAGGCCGCGTTGCTGGCGTTTTTCCATAG
GCTCCGCCCCCCTGACGAGCATCACAAAAATCGACGCTCAAGTCAGAGGTGGCGAAACCCGACAGGACTA
TA
